>Addgene plasmid #216478 | p2709-pHAGE2-Ef1aL-YAP5SA-UBC-tagBFP-loxP | addgene full sequence | sequence record 430237 | Addgene NGS Result
TGGAAGGGCTAATTCACTCCCAAAGAAGACAAGATATCCTTGATCTGTGGATCTACCACACACAAGGCTA
CTTCCCTGATTAGCAGAACTACACACCAGGGCCAGGGGTCAGATATCCACTGACCTTTGGATGGTGCTAC
AAGCTAGTACCAGTTGAGCCAGATAAGGTAGAAGAGGCCAATAAAGGAGAGAACACCAGCTTGTTACACC
CTGTGAGCCTGCATGGGATGGATGACCCGGAGAGAGAAGTGTTAGAGTGGAGGTTTGACAGCCGCCTAGC
ATTTCATCACGTGGCCCGAGAGCTGCATCCGGAGTACTTCAAGAACTGCTGATATCGAGCTTGCTACAAG
GGACTTTCCGCTGGGGACTTTCCAGGGAGGCGTGGCCTGGGCGGGACTGGGGAGTGGCGAGCCCTCAGAT
CCTGCATATAAGCAGCTGCTTTTTGCCTGTACTGGGTCTCTCTGGTTAGACCAGATCTGAGCCTGGGAGC
TCTCTGGCTAACTAGGGAACCCACTGCTTAAGCCTCAATAAAGCTTGCCTTGAGTGCTTCAAGTAGTGTG
TGCCCGTCTGTTGTGTGACTCTGGTAACTAGAGATCCCTCAGACCCTTTTAGTCAGTGTGGAAAATCTCT
AGCAGTGGCGCCCGAACAGGGACTTGAAAGCGAAAGGGAAACCAGAGGAGCTCTCTCGACGCAGGACTCG
GCTTGCTGAAGCGCGCACGGCAAGAGGCGAGGGGCGGCGACTGGTGAGTACGCCAAAAATTTTGACTAGC
GGAGGCTAGAAGGAGAGAGATGGGTGCGAGAGCGTCAGTATTAAGCGGGGGAGAATTAGATCGCGATGGG
AAAAAATTCGGTTAAGGCCAGGGGGAAAGAAAAAATATAAATTAAAACATATAGTATGGGCAAGCAGGGA
GCTAGAACGATTCGCAGTTAATCCTGGCCTGTTAGAAACATCAGAAGGCTGTAGACAAATACTGGGACAG
CTACAACCATCCCTTCAGACAGGATCAGAAGAACTTAGATCATTATATAATACAGTAGCAACCCTCTATT
GTGTGCATCAAAGGATAGAGATAAAAGACACCAAGGAAGCTTTAGACAAGATAGAGGAAGAGCAAAACAA
AAGTAAGACCACCGCACAGCAAGCGGCCGGCCGCTGATCTTCAGACCTGGAGGAGGAGATATGAGGGACA
ATTGGAGAAGTGAATTATATAAATATAAAGTAGTAAAAATTGAACCATTAGGAGTAGCACCCACCAAGGC
AAAGAGAAGAGTGGTGCAGAGAGAAAAAAGAGCAGTGGGAATAGGAGCTTTGTTCCTTGGGTTCTTGGGA
GCAGCAGGAAGCACTATGGGCGCAGCGTCAATGACGCTGACGGTACAGGCCAGACAATTATTGTCTGGTA
TAGTGCAGCAGCAGAACAATTTGCTGAGGGCTATTGAGGCGCAACAGCATCTGTTGCAACTCACAGTCTG
GGGCATCAAGCAGCTCCAGGCAAGAATCCTGGCTGTGGAAAGATACCTAAAGGATCAACAGCTCCTGGGG
ATTTGGGGTTGCTCTGGAAAACTCATTTGCACCACTGCTGTGCCTTGGAATGCTAGTTGGAGTAATAAAT
CTCTGGAACAGATTTGGAATCACACGACCTGGATGGAGTGGGACAGAGAAATTAACAATTACACAAGCTT
AATACACTCCTTAATTGAAGAATCGCAAAACCAGCAAGAAAAGAATGAACAAGAATTATTGGAATTAGAT
AAATGGGCAAGTTTGTGGAATTGGTTTAACATAACAAATTGGCTGTGGTATATAAAATTATTCATAATGA
TAGTAGGAGGCTTGGTAGGTTTAAGAATAGTTTTTGCTGTACTTTCTATAGTGAATAGAGTTAGGCAGGG
ATATTCACCATTATCGTTTCAGACCCACCTCCCAACCCCGAGGGGACCCGACAGGCCCGAAGGAATAGAA
GAAGAAGGTGGAGAGAGAGACAGAGACAGATCCATTCGATTAGTGAACGGATCTCGACGGTATCGCCGAA
TTCACAAATGGCAGTATTCATCCACAATTTTAAAAGAAAAGGGGGGATTGGGGGGTACAGTGCAGGGGAA
AGAATAGTAGACATAATAGCAACAGACATACAAACTAAAGAATTACAAAAACAAATTACAAAAATTCAAA
ATTTTCGGGTTTATTACAGGGACAGCAGAGATCCAGTTTGGACTAGTCGTGAGGCTCCGGTGCCCGTCAG
TGGGCAGAGCGCACATCGCCCACAGTCCCCGAGAAGTTGGGGGGAGGGGTCGGCAATTGAACCGGTGCCT
AGAGAAGGTGGCGCGGGGTAAACTGGGAAAGTGATGTCGTGTACTGGCTCCGCCTTTTTCCCGAGGGTGG
GGGAGAACCGTATATAAGTGCAGTAGTCGCCGTGAACGTTCTTTTTCGCAACGGGTTTGCCGCCAGAACA
CAGGTAAGTGCCGTGTGTGGTTCCCGCGGGCCTGGCCTCTTTACGGGTTATGGCCCTTGCGTGCCTTGAA
TTACTTCCACCTGGCTGCAGTACGTGATTCTTGATCCCGAGCTTCGGGTTGGAAGTGGGTGGGAGAGTTC
GAGGCCTTGCGCTTAAGGAGCCCCTTCGCCTCGTGCTTGAGTTGAGGCCTGGCCTGGGCGCTGGGGCCGC
CGCGTGCGAATCTGGTGGCACCTTCGCGCCTGTCTCGCTGCTTTCGATAAGTCTCTAGCCATTTAAAATT
TTTGATGACCTGCTGCGACGCTTTTTTTCTGGCAAGATAGTCTTGTAAATGCGGGCCAAGATCTGCACAC
TGGTATTTCGGTTTTTGGGGCCGCGGGCGGCGACGGGGCCCGTGCGTCCCAGCGCACATGTTCGGCGAGG
CGGGGCCTGCGAGCGCGGCCACCGAGAATCGGACGGGGGTAGTCTCAAGCTGGCCGGCCTGCTCTGGTGC
CTGGCCTCGCGCCGCCGTGTATCGCCCCGCCCTGGGCGGCAAGGCTGGCCCGGTCGGCACCAGTTGCGTG
AGCGGAAAGATGGCCGCTTCCCGGCCCTGCTGCAGGGAGCTCAAAATGGAGGACGCGGCGCTCGGGAGAG
CGGGCGGGTGAGTCACCCACACAAAGGAAAAGGGCCTTTCCGTCCTCAGCCGTCGCTTCATGTGACTCCA
CGGAGTACCGGGCGCCGTCCAGGCACCTCGATTAGTTCTCGAGCTTTTGGAGTACGTCGTCTTTAGGTTG
GGGGGAGGGGTTTTATGCGATGGAGTTTCCCCACACTGAGTGGGTGGAGACTGAAGTTAGGCCAGCTTGG
CACTTGATGTAATTCTCCTTGGAATTTGCCCTTTTTGAGTTTGGATCTTGGTTCATTCTCAAGCCTCAGA
CAGTGGTTCAAAGTTTTTTTCTTCCATTTCAGGTGTCGTGAAGCGGCCGCAATTCTGCAGTCGACGGTAC
CGCGGGCCCGGGATCCGACCCTAGGCCGACGCGTCTCGAGGGTACCATGGACTACAAAGACCATGACGGT
GATTATAAAGATCATGACATCGATTACAAGGATGACGATGACAAGCTTACAAGTTTGTACAAAAAAGTTG
CCACCATGGATCCCGGGCAGCAGCCGCCGCCTCAACCGGCCCCCCAGGGCCAAGGGCAGCCGCCTTCGCA
GCCCCCGCAGGGGCAGGGCCCGCCGTCCGGACCCGGGCAACCGGCACCCGCGGCGACCCAGGCGGCGCCG
CAGGCACCCCCCGCCGGGCATCAGATCGTGCACGTCCGCGGGGACGCGGAGACCGACCTGGAGGCGCTCT
TCAACGCCGTCATGAACCCCAAGACGGCCAACGTGCCCCAGACCGTGCCCATGAGGCTCCGGAAGCTGCC
CGACTCCTTCTTCAAGCCGCCGGAGCCCAAATCCCACTCCCGACAGGCCGCTACTGATGCAGGCACTGCA
GGAGCCCTGACTCCACAGCATGTTCGAGCTCATGCCTCTCCAGCTTCTCTGCAGTTGGGAGCTGTTTCTC
CTGGGACACTGACCCCCACTGGAGTAGTCTCTGGCCCAGCAGCTACACCCACAGCTCAGCATCTTCGACA
GTCTGCTTTTGAGATACCTGATGATGTACCTCTGCCAGCAGGTTGGGAGATGGCAAAGACATCTTCTGGT
CAGAGATACTTCTTAAATCACATCGATCAGACAACAACATGGCAGGACCCCAGGAAGGCCATGCTGTCCC
AGATGAACGTCACAGCCCCCACCAGTCCACCAGTGCAGCAGAATATGATGAACTCGGCTTCAGGTCCTCT
TCCTGATGGATGGGAACAAGCCATGACTCAGGATGGAGAAATTTACTATATAAACCATAAGAACAAGACC
ACCTCTTGGCTAGACCCAAGGCTTGACCCTCGTTTTGCCATGAACCAGAGAATCAGTCAGAGTGCTCCAG
TGAAACAGCCACCACCCCTGGCTCCCCAGAGCCCACAGGGAGGCGTCATGGGTGGCAGCAACTCCAACCA
GCAGCAACAGATGCGACTGCAGCAACTGCAGATGGAGAAGGAGAGGCTGCGGCTGAAACAGCAAGAACTG
CTTCGGCAGGCAATGCGGAATATCAATCCCAGCACAGCAAATTCTCCAAAATGTCAGGAGTTAGCCCTGC
GTAGCCAGTTACCAACACTGGAGCAGGATGGTGGGACTCAAAATCCAGTGTCTTCTCCCGGGATGTCTCA
GGAATTGAGAACAATGACGACCAATAGCTCAGATCCTTTCCTTAACAGTGGCACCTATCACTCTCGAGAT
GAGGCTACAGACAGTGGACTAAGCATGAGCAGCTACAGTGTCCCTCGAACCCCAGATGACTTCCTGAACA
GTGTGGATGAGATGGATACAGGTGATACTATCAACCAAAGCACCCTGCCCTCACAGCAGAACCGTTTCCC
AGACTACCTTGAAGCCATTCCTGGGACAAATGTGGACCTTGGAACACTGGAAGGAGATGGAATGAACATA
GAAGGAGAGGAGCTGATGCCAAGTCTGCAGGAAGCTTTGAGTTCTGACATCCTTAATGACATGGAGTCTG
TTTTGGCTGCCACCAAGCTAGATAAAGAAAGCTTTCTTACATGGTTATAATACCCAACTTTCTTGTACAA
AGTGGTGTGAAGATCCGGCCTCCGCGCCGGGTTTTGGCGCCTCCCGCGGGCGCCCCCCTCCTCACGGCGA
GCGCTGCCACGTCAGACGAAGGGCGCAGCGAGCGTCCTGATCCTTCCGCCCGGACGCTCAGGACAGCGGC
CCGCTGCTCATAAGACTCGGCCTTAGAACCCCAGTATCAGCAGAAGGACATTTTAGGACGGGACTTGGGT
GACTCTAGGGCACTGGTTTTCTTTCCAGAGAGCGGAACAGGCGAGGAAAAGTAGTCCCTTCTCGGCGATT
CTGCGGAGGGATCTCCGTGGGGCGGTGAACGCCGATGATTATATAAGGACGCGCCGGGTGTGGCACAGCT
AGTTCCGTCGCAGCCGGGATTTGGGTCGCGGTTCTTGTTTGTGGATCGCTGTGATCGTCACTTGGCCGCC
CATATGGCCATGAGCGAGCTGATTAAGGAGAACATGCACATGAAGCTGTACATGGAGGGCACCGTGGACA
ACCATCACTTCAAGTGCACATCCGAGGGCGAAGGCAAGCCCTACGAGGGCACCCAGACCATGAGAATCAA
GGTGGTCGAGGGCGGCCCTCTCCCCTTCGCCTTCGACATCCTGGCTACTAGCTTCCTCTACGGCAGCAAG
ACCTTCATCAACCACACCCAGGGCATCCCCGACTTCTTCAAGCAGTCCTTCCCTGAGGGCTTCACATGGG
AGAGAGTCACCACATACGAAGACGGGGGCGTGCTGACCGCTACCCAGGACACCAGCCTCCAGGACGGCTG
CCTCATCTACAACGTCAAGATCAGAGGGGTGAACTTCACATCCAACGGCCCTGTGATGCAGAAGAAAACA
CTCGGCTGGGAGGCCTTCACCGAGACGCTGTACCCCGCTGACGGCGGCCTGGAAGGCAGAAACGACATGG
CCCTGAAGCTCGTGGGCGGGAGCCATCTGATCGCAAACATCAAGACCACATATAGATCCAAGAAACCCGC
TAAGAACCTCAAGATGCCTGGCGTCTACTATGTGGACTACAGACTGGAAAGAATCAAGGAGGCCAACAAC
GAGACCTACGTCGAGCAGCACGAGGTGGCAGTGGCCAGATACTGCGACCTCCCTAGCAAACTGGGGCACA
AGCTTAATTAAAGGATATCGATAGATCCTAATCAACCTCTGGATTACAAAATTTGTGAAAGATTGACTGG
TATTCTTAACTATGTTGCTCCTTTTACGCTATGTGGATACGCTGCTTTAATGCCTTTGTATCATGCTATT
GCTTCCCGTATGGCTTTCATTTTCTCCTCCTTGTATAAATCCTGGTTGCTGTCTCTTTATGAGGAGTTGT
GGCCCGTTGTCAGGCAACGTGGCGTGGTGTGCACTGTGTTTGCTGACGCAACCCCCACTGGTTGGGGCAT
TGCCACCACCTGTCAGCTCCTTTCCGGGACTTTCGCTTTCCCCCTCCCTATTGCCACGGCGGAACTCATC
GCCGCCTGCCTTGCCCGCTGCTGGACAGGGGCTCGGCTGTTGGGCACTGACAATTCCGTGGTGTTGTCGG
GGAAATCATCGTCCTTTCCTTGGCTGCTCGCCTGTGTTGCCACCTGGATTCTGCGCGGGACGTCCTTCTG
CTACGTCCCTTCGGCCCTCAATCCAGCGGACCTTCCTTCCCGCGGCCTGCTGCCGGCTCTGCGGCCTCTT
CCGCGTCTTCGCCTTCGCCCTCAGACGAGTCGGATCTCCCTTTGGGCCGCCTCCCCGCCTGGTACCTTTA
AGACCAATGACTTACAAGGCAGCTGTAGATCTTAGCCACTTTTTAAAAGAAAAGGGGGGACTGGAAGGGC
TAATTCACTCCCAACGAAGACAAGATCACCTGCAGGACAGGCGCGCAGGTACCATAACTTCGTATAATGT
ATGCTATACGAAGTTATGGCGCGCCCTGCTTTTTGCTTGTACTGGGTCTCTCTGGTTAGACCAGATCTGA
GCCTGGGAGCTCTCTGGCTAACTAGGGAACCCACTGCTTAAGCCTCAATAAAGCTTGCCTTGAGTGCTTC
AAGTAGTGTGTGCCCGTCTGTTGTGTGACTCTGGTAACTAGAGATCCCTCAGACCCTTTTAGTCAGTGTG
GAAAATCTCTAGCACCCGGGCGATTAAGGAAAGGGCTAGATCATTCTTGAAGACGAAAGGGCCTCGTGAT
ACGCCTATTTTTATAGGTTAATGTCATGATAATAATGGTTTCTTAGACGTCAGGTGGCACTTTTCGGGGA
AATGTGCGCGGAACCCCTATTTGTTTATTTTTCTAAATACATTCAAATATGTATCCGCTCATGAGACAAT
AACCCTGATAAATGCTTCAATAATATTGAAAAAGGAAGAGTATGAGTATTCAACATTTCCGTGTCGCCCT
TATTCCCTTTTTTGCGGCATTTTGCCTTCCTGTTTTTGCTCACCCAGAAACGCTGGTGAAAGTAAAAGAT
GCTGAAGATCAGTTGGGTGCACGAGTGGGTTACATCGAACTGGATCTCAACAGCGGTAAGATCCTTGAGA
GTTTTCGCCCCGAAGAACGTTTTCCAATGATGAGCACTTTTAAAGTTCTGCTATGTGGCGCGGTATTATC
CCGTGTTGACGCCGGGCAAGAGCAACTCGGTCGCCGCATACACTATTCTCAGAATGACTTGGTTGAGTAC
TCACCAGTCACAGAAAAGCATCTTACGGATGGCATGACAGTAAGAGAATTATGCAGTGCTGCCATAACCA
TGAGTGATAACACTGCGGCCAACTTACTTCTGACAACGATCGGAGGACCGAAGGAGCTAACCGCTTTTTT
GCACAACATGGGGGATCATGTAACTCGCCTTGATCGTTGGGAACCGGAGCTGAATGAAGCCATACCAAAC
GACGAGCGTGACACCACGATGCCTGTAGCAATGGCAACAACGTTGCGCAAACTATTAACTGGCGAACTAC
TTACTCTAGCTTCCCGGCAACAATTAATAGACTGGATGGAGGCGGATAAAGTTGCAGGACCACTTCTGCG
CTCGGCCCTTCCGGCTGGCTGGTTTATTGCTGATAAATCTGGAGCCGGTGAGCGTGGGTCTCGCGGTATC
ATTGCAGCACTGGGGCCAGATGGTAAGCCCTCCCGTATCGTAGTTATCTACACGACGGGGAGTCAGGCAA
CTATGGATGAACGAAATAGACAGATCGCTGAGATAGGTGCCTCACTGATTAAGCATTGGTAACTGTCAGA
CCAAGTTTACTCATATATACTTTAGATTGATTTAAAACTTCATTTTTAATTTAAAAGGATCTAGGTGAAG
ATCCTTTTTGATAATCTCATGACCAAAATCCCTTAACGTGAGTTTTCGTTCCACTGAGCGTCAGACCCCG
TAGAAAAGATCAAAGGATCTTCTTGAGATCCTTTTTTTCTGCGCGTAATCTGCTGCTTGCAAACAAAAAA
ACCACCGCTACCAGCGGTGGTTTGTTTGCCGGATCAAGAGCTACCAACTCTTTTTCCGAAGGTAACTGGC
TTCAGCAGAGCGCAGATACCAAATACTGTTCTTCTAGTGTAGCCGTAGTTAGGCCACCACTTCAAGAACT
CTGTAGCACCGCCTACATACCTCGCTCTGCTAATCCTGTTACCAGTGGCTGCTGCCAGTGGCGATAAGTC
GTGTCTTACCGGGTTGGACTCAAGACGATAGTTACCGGATAAGGCGCAGCGGTCGGGCTGAACGGGGGGT
TCGTGCACACAGCCCAGCTTGGAGCGAACGACCTACACCGAACTGAGATACCTACAGCGTGAGCTATGAG
AAAGCGCCACGCTTCCCGAAGGGAGAAAGGCGGACAGGTATCCGGTAAGCGGCAGGGTCGGAACAGGAGA
GCGCACGAGGGAGCTTCCAGGGGGAAACGCCTGGTATCTTTATAGTCCTGTCGGGTTTCGCCACCTCTGA
CTTGAGCGTCGATTTTTGTGATGCTCGTCAGGGGGGCGGAGCCTATGGAAAAACGCCAGCAACGCGGCCT
TTTTACGGTTCCTGGCCTTTTGCTGGCCTTTTGCTCACATGTTCTTTCCTGCGTTATCCCCTGATTCTGT
GGATAACCGTATTACCGCCTTTGAGTGAGCTGATACCGCTCGCCGCAGCCGAACGACCGAGCGCAGCGAG
TCAGTGAGCGAGGAAGCGGAAGAGCGCCCAATACGCAAACCGCCTCTCCCCGCGCGTTGGCCGATTCATT
AATGCAGCAAGCTCATGGCTGACTAATTTTTTTTATTTATGCAGAGGCCGAGGCCGCCTCGGCCTCTGAG
CTATTCCAGAAGTAGTGAGGAGGCTTTTTTGGAGGCCTAGGCTTTTGCAAAAAGCTCCCCGTGGCACGAC
AGGTTTCCCGACTGGAAAGCGGGCAGTGAGCGCAACGCAATTAATGTGAGTTAGCTCACTCATTAGGCAC
CCCAGGCTTTACACTTTATGCTTCCGGCTCGTATGTTGTGTGGAATTGTGAGCGGATAACAATTTCACAC
AGGAAACAGCTATGACATGATTACGAATTTCACAAATAAAGCATTTTTTTCACTGCATTCTAGTTGTGGT
TTGTCCAAACTCATCAATGTATCTTATCATGTCTGGATCAACTGGATAACTCAAGCTAACCAAAATCATC
CCAAACTTCCCACCCCATACCCTATTACCACTGCCAATTACCTGTGGTTTCATTTACTCTAAACCTGTGA
TTCCTCTGAATTATTTTCATTTTAAAGAAATTGTATTTGTTAAATATGTACTACAAACTTAGTAGT
Features (pLannotate 1.2.2; 30 found; start..end, strand, type, name):
    377..634     +  LTR            5' LTR (truncated): truncated 5' long terminal repeat (LTR) from HIV-1
    681..806     +  misc_feature   HIV-1 Ψ: packaging signal of human immunodeficiency virus type 1
    790..1128    +  CDS            HIV-1 gag (fragment): gag protein from human immunodeficiency virus 1; gag
   1303..1536    +  misc_feature   RRE: The Rev response element (RRE) of HIV-1 allows for Rev-dependent mRNA export from the nucleus to the cytoplasm.
   1913..2013    +  CDS            Rev (fragment): human immunodeficiency virus 1 (HIV-1) Rev protein; rev; enhances nuclear export of unspliced and incompletely spliced viral mRNAs
   2058..2175    +  misc_feature   cPPT/CTS: central polypurine tract and central termination sequence of HIV-1
   2223..3401    +  promoter       EF-1α promoter: strong constitutive promoter for human elongation factor EF-1α
   3411..3446    +  misc_feature   MCS (fragment): multiple cloning site
   3480..3545    +  CDS            3xFLAG: three tandem FLAG® epitope tags, followed by an enterokinase cleavage site
   3550..3567    +  protein_bind   attB1 (fragment): mutant version of attB; core recombination site for the Gateway® BP reaction BP Clonase™
   3576..5087    +  CDS            YAP1: YAP1_HUMAN - Also known as YAP65. Experimental evidence at protein level: Swiss-Prot protein existence level 1. [Isoform 3]: Activates the C-terminal fragment (CTF) of ERBB4 (isoform 3). From Homo sapiens (Human).
   5092..5116    -  protein_bind   attB2: mutant version of attB; recombination site for the Gateway® BP reaction BP Clonase™
   5127..5525    +  promoter       UbC promoter: human ubiquitin C promoter
   5540..6241    +  CDS            TagBFP: monomeric blue fluorescent protein mammalian codon-optimized
   6260..6848    +  misc_feature   WPRE: woodchuck hepatitis virus posttranscriptional regulatory element
   6901..6920    +  misc_feature   cPPT/CTS (fragment): central polypurine tract and central termination sequence of HIV-1
   6922..6957    +  LTR            3' LTR (ΔU3) (fragment): self-inactivating 3' long terminal repeat (LTR) from HIV-1
   6984..7017    -  protein_bind   loxP: Cre-mediated recombination occurs in the 8-bp core sequence (GCATACAT). Cre recombinase
   7044..7224    +  LTR            5' LTR (truncated): truncated 5' long terminal repeat (LTR) from HIV-1
   7357..7461    +  promoter       AmpR promoter: bla
   7462..8322    +  CDS            AmpR: β-lactamase; bla; confers resistance to ampicillin, carbenicillin, and related antibiotics
   8493..9081    +  rep_origin     ori: high-copy-number ColE1/pMB1/pBR322/pUC origin of replication
   9264..9318    +  CDS            lacI (fragment): lac repressor; lacI; The lac repressor binds to the lac operator to inhibit transcription in E. coli. This inhibition can be relieved by adding lactose or isopropyl-β-D-thiogalactopyranoside (IPTG).
   9324..9417    +  rep_origin     SV40 ori (fragment): SV40 origin of replication
   9442..9479    +  CDS            lacI (fragment): lac repressor; lacI; The lac repressor binds to the lac operator to inhibit transcription in E. coli. This inhibition can be relieved by adding lactose or isopropyl-β-D-thiogalactopyranoside (IPTG).
   9492..9513    +  protein_bind   CAP binding site: CAP binding activates transcription in the presence of cAMP. E. coli catabolite activator protein
   9528..9558    +  promoter       lac promoter: promoter for the E. coli lac operon
   9566..9582    +  protein_bind   lac operator: The lac repressor binds to the lac operator to inhibit transcription in E. coli. This inhibition can be relieved by adding lactose or isopropyl-β-D-thiogalactopyranoside (IPTG). lac repressor encoded by lacI
   9616..9699    +  polyA_signal   SV40 poly(A) signal (fragment): SV40 polyadenylation signal
   9866..329     +  CDS            nef (fragment) (across the origin): NEF_HV1BR - Experimental evidence at protein level: Swiss-Prot protein existence level 1. Extracellular Nef protein targets CD4(+) T-lymphocytes for apoptosis by interacting with CXCR4 surface receptors (PubMed:14990729). From Human immunodeficiency virus type 1 group M subtype B (isolate BRU/LAI) (HIV-1).
