[The description below was written by a language model from this plasmid's Addgene catalogue record and pLannotate feature annotations shown in this document.]
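Description:
p2709-pHAGE2-Ef1aL-YAP5SA-UBC-tagBFP-loxP is a 9,866 bp HIV-1-based lentiviral transfer plasmid built on the pHAGE2 backbone for dual-promoter expression in mammalian cells. It is propagated in E. coli as a high-copy plasmid through a ColE1/pUC-type origin and selected with ampicillin (bla). A recombination-deficient strain is the recorded host, as is usual for constructs carrying repeated LTRs. The viral portion contains a truncated 5' LTR, the Ψ packaging signal with a gag fragment, the Rev response element, the cPPT/CTS and a WPRE. At the 3' end is a self-inactivating ΔU3 LTR into which a loxP site has been placed.

The payload consists of two independent cassettes. The long EF-1α promoter drives human YAP1 carrying five serine-to-alanine substitutions (S61A, S109A, S127A, S164A, S381A). These remove the LATS kinase phosphorylation sites, giving a constitutively active YAP that is insensitive to Hippo signalling. The feature table shows an N-terminal 3xFLAG tag upstream of the coding sequence and flanking Gateway attB remnants, indicating the insert was carried over from a Gateway-derived clone. Downstream, a human ubiquitin C promoter drives TagBFP, a monomeric blue fluorescent protein that marks transduced cells for tracking or sorting.

Because the 3' LTR U3 region is copied to the 5' LTR during reverse transcription, the integrated provirus is flanked by loxP sites, and Cre can later excise the whole cassette. The associated publication concerns deriving human alveolar epithelial type I cells from pluripotent stem cells, consistent with use of the vector for reversible activation of YAP signalling in that setting.
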