Addgene plasmid #216478: p2709-pHAGE2-Ef1aL-YAP5SA-UBC-tagBFP-loxP
Purpose: lentiviral dual expression of YAP5SA and tagBFP with loxP site for Cre excision
Depositing lab: Darrell Kotton. Depositing organization: Boston University Medical Campus. Publication: Generation of human alveolar epithelial type I cells from pluripotent stem cells. Burgess CL, Huang J, Bawa PS, Alysandratos KD, Minakin K, Ayers LJ, Morley MP, Babu A, Villacorta-Martin C, Yampolskaya M, Hinds A, Thapa BR, Wang F, Matschulat A, Mehta P, Morrisey EE, Varelas X, Kotton DN. Cell Stem Cell. 2024 Apr 15:S1934-5909(24)00098-5. doi: 10.1016/j.stem.2024.03.017. PubMed 38642558.
Backbone
  Vector backbone: pHAGE2
  Total vector size (bp): 9866
  Vector type: Lentiviral, Cre/Lox
Growth in bacteria
  Bacterial resistance: Ampicillin, 100 μg/mL
  Growth temperature: 37°C
  Growth strain: NEB Stable
  Copy number: High Copy
Gene/Insert 1
  Gene/Insert name: YAP5SA
  Species: H. sapiens (human)
  Insert size (bp): 1710
  Mutation: S61A, S109A, S127A, S164A, S381A
  Promoter: EF1aL
  Cloning method: Restriction Enzyme; 5′ cloning site NotI (not destroyed); 3′ cloning site BamHI - BglII (destroyed during cloning)
  Sequencing primers: 5′ attagcggccgcAATTCTGCAGTCGACGGTACCG; 3′ gcgcagatctTCACACCACTTTGTACAAGAAAGTTGGG
Gene/Insert 2
  Gene/Insert name: tagBFP
  Species: Synthetic
  Insert size (bp): 702
  Promoter: UBC
  Cloning method: Restriction Enzyme; 5′ cloning site NdeI (not destroyed); 3′ cloning site ClaI (not destroyed)
  Sequencing primers: 5′ aatccatatggccatgagcgagctgattaagg; 3′ acgaatccatatggccatgagcgagctgattaagg
Terms and licenses: Academic/Nonprofit Terms; Industry Terms: Not Available to Industry
Depositor comments: Please visit https://www.biorxiv.org/content/10.1101/2023.01.19.524655v1 for bioRxiv preprint.
How to cite: p2709-pHAGE2-Ef1aL-YAP5SA-UBC-tagBFP-loxP was a gift from Darrell Kotton (Addgene plasmid # 216478 ; http://n2t.net/addgene:216478 ; RRID:Addgene_216478)
